Addgene plasmid #75781: HK3 gRNA (BRDN0001149028)
Purpose: 3rd generation lentiviral gRNA plasmid targeting human HK3
Depositing lab: John Doench & David Root. Depositing organization: Broad Institute. Publication: Optimized sgRNA design to maximize activity and minimize off-target effects of CRISPR-Cas9. Doench JG, Fusi N, Sullender M, Hegde M, Vaimberg EW, Donovan KF, Smith I, Tothova Z, Wilen C, Orchard R, Virgin HW, Listgarten J, Root DE. Nat Biotechnol. 2016 Jan 18. doi: 10.1038/nbt.3437. PubMed 26780180.
Backbone
  Vector backbone: lentiGuide-Puro
  Backbone manufacturer: Zhang Lab (Addgene plasmid # 52963)
  Vector type: Mammalian Expression, Lentiviral, CRISPR
  Selectable markers: Puromycin
Growth in bacteria
  Bacterial resistance: Ampicillin, 100 μg/mL
  Growth temperature: 37°C
  Growth strain: DH5alpha
  Copy number: High Copy
Gene/Insert
  Gene/Insert name: HK3 (alt names: HK3; NM_002115.2)
  gRNA/shRNA sequence: CTGCAGGATAGCATGGACAC
  Species: H. sapiens (human)
  Entrez Gene: HK3 (a.k.a. HKIII, HXK3); HOOK3 (a.k.a. HK3)
  Promoter: hU6
  Cloning method: Unknown
  Sequencing primers: 5′ U6-F; 3′ pS2-R
Terms and licenses: Academic/Nonprofit Terms; Industry Terms: Not Available to Industry
Depositor comments: The gRNA was designed to target the following Genbank reference sequence(s): NM_002115.2. Note that this plasmid does NOT contain Cas9. It should be used in conjunction with lentiCas9-Blast (Addgene #52962) or otherwise with cell lines already expressing Cas9. Browse the full kinome gRNA library at http://www.addgene.org/pooled-library/broadgpp-human-kinome/ or visit http://www.broadinstitute.org/rnai/public/ for detailed protocols and information.
How to cite: HK3 gRNA (BRDN0001149028) was a gift from John Doench & David Root (Addgene plasmid # 75781 ; http://n2t.net/addgene:75781 ; RRID:Addgene_75781)
