[The description below was written by a language model from this plasmid's Addgene catalogue record and pLannotate feature annotations shown in this document.]
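Description:
HK3 gRNA (BRDN0001149028) is a third-generation lentiviral guide RNA plasmid built on the lentiGuide-Puro backbone and designed to direct Streptococcus pyogenes Cas9 to the human HK3 (hexokinase 3) gene, using the NM_002115.2 reference transcript as the design target. In bacteria it is maintained as a high-copy plasmid through a ColE1/pUC-type origin and selected with ampicillin via the β-lactamase gene. The backbone also carries an f1 origin, an SV40 origin and poly(A) signal, and remnants of lac and phage-promoter cloning sequences.

The viral genome is driven by an RSV promoter fused to a truncated HIV-1 5' LTR, which makes transcription in packaging cells Tat-independent. This is followed by the Ψ packaging signal, a partial gag sequence, the Rev response element for Rev-dependent nuclear export, and a cPPT/CTS element that aids nuclear import. The 3' LTR has a U3 deletion, so the integrated provirus is self-inactivating. Between the LTRs are two expression units. A human U6 RNA polymerase III promoter transcribes the 20-nucleotide HK3 spacer fused to the SpCas9 gRNA scaffold. An EF-1α promoter with its first intron drives puromycin N-acetyltransferase, stabilised by a downstream WPRE, to allow selection of transduced mammalian cells.

The plasmid does not encode Cas9, so it must be used with a separate Cas9 vector or in cells that already express Cas9. It belongs to a human kinome gRNA collection associated with work on optimised sgRNA design, and it is suited to knocking out HK3 in human cells by lentiviral delivery.
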