Features (pLannotate 1.2.2; 29 found; start..end, strand, type, name):
     14..80      +  CDS            small t antigen (fragment): SV40 (simian virus 40) small t antigen
    106..317     +  promoter       EF-1α core promoter: core promoter for human elongation factor EF-1α
    318..1256    +  intron         EF-1α intron A: intron upstream of the start codon of human EF-1α
   1278..1877    +  CDS            PuroR (fragment): puromycin N-acetyltransferase; pac from Streptomyces; confers resistance to puromycin
   1893..2481    +  misc_feature   WPRE: woodchuck hepatitis virus posttranscriptional regulatory element
   2532..2551    +  misc_feature   cPPT/CTS (fragment): central polypurine tract and central termination sequence of HIV-1
   2553..2786    +  LTR            3' LTR (ΔU3): self-inactivating 3' long terminal repeat (LTR) from HIV-1
   2864..2985    +  polyA_signal   SV40 poly(A) signal: SV40 polyadenylation signal
   3025..3160    +  rep_origin     SV40 ori: SV40 origin of replication
   3181..3199    -  promoter       T7 promoter: promoter for bacteriophage T7 RNA polymerase
   3207..3362    +  CDS            lacZα (fragment): LacZα fragment of β-galactosidase; lacZ fragment
   3367..3795    +  rep_origin     f1 ori (sequence partly withheld): f1 bacteriophage origin of replication; arrow indicates direction of (+) strand synthesis
   3848..3952    +  promoter       AmpR promoter: bla
   3953..4813    +  CDS            AmpR: β-lactamase; bla; confers resistance to ampicillin, carbenicillin, and related antibiotics
   4984..5572    +  rep_origin     ori: high-copy-number ColE1/pMB1/pBR322/pUC origin of replication
   5755..5847    +  CDS            lacI (fragment): lac repressor; lacI; The lac repressor binds to the lac operator to inhibit transcription in E. coli. This inhibition can be relieved by adding lactose or isopropyl-β-D-thiogalactopyranoside (IPTG).
   5860..5881    +  protein_bind   CAP binding site: CAP binding activates transcription in the presence of cAMP. E. coli catabolite activator protein
   5896..5926    +  promoter       lac promoter: promoter for the E. coli lac operon
   5934..5950    +  protein_bind   lac operator: The lac repressor binds to the lac operator to inhibit transcription in E. coli. This inhibition can be relieved by adding lactose or isopropyl-β-D-thiogalactopyranoside (IPTG). lac repressor encoded by lacI
   5995..6013    +  promoter       T3 promoter: promoter for bacteriophage T3 RNA polymerase
   6041..6267    +  promoter       RSV promoter: Rous sarcoma virus enhancer/promoter
   6268..6448    +  LTR            5' LTR (truncated): truncated 5' long terminal repeat (LTR) from HIV-1
   6495..6620    +  misc_feature   HIV-1 Ψ: packaging signal of human immunodeficiency virus type 1
   6604..6967    +  CDS            HIV-1 gag (fragment): gag protein from human immunodeficiency virus 1; gag
   7113..7346    +  misc_feature   RRE: The Rev response element (RRE) of HIV-1 allows for Rev-dependent mRNA export from the nucleus to the cytoplasm.
   7723..7749    +  CDS            Rev (fragment): human immunodeficiency virus 1 (HIV-1) Rev protein; rev; enhances nuclear export of unspliced and incompletely spliced viral mRNAs
   7753..7993    +  promoter       U6 promoter: RNA polymerase III promoter for human U6 snRNA
   8023..8098    +  misc_RNA       gRNA scaffold: guide RNA scaffold for the Streptococcus pyogenes CRISPR/Cas9 system
   8154..8271    +  misc_feature   cPPT/CTS: central polypurine tract and central termination sequence of HIV-1
>Addgene plasmid #75781 | HK3 gRNA (BRDN0001149028) | addgene full sequence | sequence record 184554 | Addgene Assembled Sequence
CCCGGGTGCAAAGATGGATAAAGTTTTAAACAGAGAGGAATCTTTGCAGCTAATGGACCTTCTAGGTCTT
GAAAGGAGTGGGAATTGGCTCCGGTGCCCGTCAGTGGGCAGAGCGCACATCGCCCACAGTCCCCGAGAAG
TTGGGGGGAGGGGTCGGCAATTGATCCGGTGCCTAGAGAAGGTGGCGCGGGGTAAACTGGGAAAGTGATG
TCGTGTACTGGCTCCGCCTTTTTCCCGAGGGTGGGGGAGAACCGTATATAAGTGCAGTAGTCGCCGTGAA
CGTTCTTTTTCGCAACGGGTTTGCCGCCAGAACACAGGTAAGTGCCGTGTGTGGTTCCCGCGGGCCTGGC
CTCTTTACGGGTTATGGCCCTTGCGTGCCTTGAATTACTTCCACCTGGCTGCAGTACGTGATTCTTGATC
CCGAGCTTCGGGTTGGAAGTGGGTGGGAGAGTTCGAGGCCTTGCGCTTAAGGAGCCCCTTCGCCTCGTGC
TTGAGTTGAGGCCTGGCCTGGGCGCTGGGGCCGCCGCGTGCGAATCTGGTGGCACCTTCGCGCCTGTCTC
GCTGCTTTCGATAAGTCTCTAGCCATTTAAAATTTTTGATGACCTGCTGCGACGCTTTTTTTCTGGCAAG
ATAGTCTTGTAAATGCGGGCCAAGATCTGCACACTGGTATTTCGGTTTTTGGGGCCGCGGGCGGCGACGG
GGCCCGTGCGTCCCAGCGCACATGTTCGGCGAGGCGGGGCCTGCGAGCGCGGCCACCGAGAATCGGACGG
GGGTAGTCTCAAGCTGGCCGGCCTGCTCTGGTGCCTGGCCTCGCGCCGCCGTGTATCGCCCCGCCCTGGG
CGGCAAGGCTGGCCCGGTCGGCACCAGTTGCGTGAGCGGAAAGATGGCCGCTTCCCGGCCCTGCTGCAGG
GAGCTCAAAATGGAGGACGCGGCGCTCGGGAGAGCGGGCGGGTGAGTCACCCACACAAAGGAAAAGGGCC
TTTCCGTCCTCAGCCGTCGCTTCATGTGACTCCACGGAGTACCGGGCGCCGTCCAGGCACCTCGATTAGT
TCTCGAGCTTTTGGAGTACGTCGTCTTTAGGTTGGGGGGAGGGGTTTTATGCGATGGAGTTTCCCCACAC
TGAGTGGGTGGAGACTGAAGTTAGGCCAGCTTGGCACTTGATGTAATTCTCCTTGGAATTTGCCCTTTTT
GAGTTTGGATCTTGGTTCATTCTCAAGCCTCAGACAGTGGTTCAAAGTTTTTTTCTTCCATTTCAGGTGT
CGTGACGTACGGCCACCATGACCGAGTACAAGCCCACGGTGCGCCTCGCCACCCGCGACGACGTCCCCAG
GGCCGTACGCACCCTCGCCGCCGCGTTCGCCGACTACCCCGCCACGCGCCACACCGTCGATCCGGACCGC
CACATCGAGCGGGTCACCGAGCTGCAAGAACTCTTCCTCACGCGCGTCGGGCTCGACATCGGCAAGGTGT
GGGTCGCGGACGACGGCGCCGCCGTGGCGGTCTGGACCACGCCGGAGAGCGTCGAAGCGGGGGCGGTGTT
CGCCGAGATCGGCCCGCGCATGGCCGAGTTGAGCGGTTCCCGGCTGGCCGCGCAGCAACAGATGGAAGGC
CTCCTGGCGCCGCACCGGCCCAAGGAGCCCGCGTGGTTCCTGGCCACCGTCGGAGTCTCGCCCGACCACC
AGGGCAAGGGTCTGGGCAGCGCCGTCGTGCTCCCCGGAGTGGAGGCGGCCGAGCGCGCCGGGGTGCCCGC
CTTCCTGGAGACCTCCGCGCCCCGCAACCTCCCCTTCTACGAGCGGCTCGGCTTCACCGTCACCGCCGAC
GTCGAGGTGCCCGAAGGACCGCGCACCTGGTGCATGACCCGCAAGCCCGGTGCCTGAACGCGTTAAGTCG
ACAATCAACCTCTGGATTACAAAATTTGTGAAAGATTGACTGGTATTCTTAACTATGTTGCTCCTTTTAC
GCTATGTGGATACGCTGCTTTAATGCCTTTGTATCATGCTATTGCTTCCCGTATGGCTTTCATTTTCTCC
TCCTTGTATAAATCCTGGTTGCTGTCTCTTTATGAGGAGTTGTGGCCCGTTGTCAGGCAACGTGGCGTGG
TGTGCACTGTGTTTGCTGACGCAACCCCCACTGGTTGGGGCATTGCCACCACCTGTCAGCTCCTTTCCGG
GACTTTCGCTTTCCCCCTCCCTATTGCCACGGCGGAACTCATCGCCGCCTGCCTTGCCCGCTGCTGGACA
GGGGCTCGGCTGTTGGGCACTGACAATTCCGTGGTGTTGTCGGGGAAATCATCGTCCTTTCCTTGGCTGC
TCGCCTGTGTTGCCACCTGGATTCTGCGCGGGACGTCCTTCTGCTACGTCCCTTCGGCCCTCAATCCAGC
GGACCTTCCTTCCCGCGGCCTGCTGCCGGCTCTGCGGCCTCTTCCGCGTCTTCGCCTTCGCCCTCAGACG
AGTCGGATCTCCCTTTGGGCCGCCTCCCCGCGTCGACTTTAAGACCAATGACTTACAAGGCAGCTGTAGA
TCTTAGCCACTTTTTAAAAGAAAAGGGGGGACTGGAAGGGCTAATTCACTCCCAACGAAGACAAGATCTG
CTTTTTGCTTGTACTGGGTCTCTCTGGTTAGACCAGATCTGAGCCTGGGAGCTCTCTGGCTAACTAGGGA
ACCCACTGCTTAAGCCTCAATAAAGCTTGCCTTGAGTGCTTCAAGTAGTGTGTGCCCGTCTGTTGTGTGA
CTCTGGTAACTAGAGATCCCTCAGACCCTTTTAGTCAGTGTGGAAAATCTCTAGCAGTACGTATAGTAGT
TCATGTCATCTTATTATTCAGTATTTATAACTTGCAAAGAAATGAATATCAGAGAGTGAGAGGAACTTGT
TTATTGCAGCTTATAATGGTTACAAATAAAGCAATAGCATCACAAATTTCACAAATAAAGCATTTTTTTC
ACTGCATTCTAGTTGTGGTTTGTCCAAACTCATCAATGTATCTTATCATGTCTGGCTCTAGCTATCCCGC
CCCTAACTCCGCCCATCCCGCCCCTAACTCCGCCCAGTTCCGCCCATTCTCCGCCCCATGGCTGACTAAT
TTTTTTTATTTATGCAGAGGCCGAGGCCGCCTCGGCCTCTGAGCTATTCCAGAAGTAGTGAGGAGGCTTT
TTTGGAGGCCTAGGGACGTACCCAATTCGCCCTATAGTGAGTCGTATTACGCGCGCTCACTGGCCGTCGT
TTTACAACGTCGTGACTGGGAAAACCCTGGCGTTACCCAACTTAATCGCCTTGCAGCACATCCCCCTTTC
GCCAGCTGGCGTAATAGCGAAGAGGCCCGCACCGATCGCCCTTCCCAACAGTTGCGCAGCCTGAATGGCG
AATGGG
[124 nt withheld, positions 3367-3490]
C
[91 nt withheld, positions 3492-3582]
A
[49 nt withheld, positions 3584-3632]
CCTTTGACGTTGGAGTCCACGTTCTTT
[37 nt withheld, positions 3660-3696]
ACCCTATCTCGGTCTATTCTTTTGATTTATAAGGGATTTTGCCGATTTCGGCCTATTGGTTAAAAAATGA
GCTGATTTAACAAAAATTTAACGCGAATTTTAACAAAATATTAACGCTTACAATTTAGGTGGCACTTTTC
GGGGAAATGTGCGCGGAACCCCTATTTGTTTATTTTTCTAAATACATTCAAATATGTATCCGCTCATGAG
ACAATAACCCTGATAAATGCTTCAATAATATTGAAAAAGGAAGAGTATGAGTATTCAACATTTCCGTGTC
GCCCTTATTCCCTTTTTTGCGGCATTTTGCCTTCCTGTTTTTGCTCACCCAGAAACGCTGGTGAAAGTAA
AAGATGCTGAAGATCAGTTGGGTGCACGAGTGGGTTACATCGAACTGGATCTCAACAGCGGTAAGATCCT
TGAGAGTTTTCGCCCCGAAGAACGTTTTCCAATGATGAGCACTTTTAAAGTTCTGCTATGTGGCGCGGTA
TTATCCCGTATTGACGCCGGGCAAGAGCAACTCGGTCGCCGCATACACTATTCTCAGAATGACTTGGTTG
AGTACTCACCAGTCACAGAAAAGCATCTTACGGATGGCATGACAGTAAGAGAATTATGCAGTGCTGCCAT
AACCATGAGTGATAACACTGCGGCCAACTTACTTCTGACAACGATCGGAGGACCGAAGGAGCTAACCGCT
TTTTTGCACAACATGGGGGATCATGTAACTCGCCTTGATCGTTGGGAACCGGAGCTGAATGAAGCCATAC
CAAACGACGAGCGTGACACCACGATGCCTGTAGCAATGGCAACAACGTTGCGCAAACTATTAACTGGCGA
ACTACTTACTCTAGCTTCCCGGCAACAATTAATAGACTGGATGGAGGCGGATAAAGTTGCAGGACCACTT
CTGCGCTCGGCCCTTCCGGCTGGCTGGTTTATTGCTGATAAATCTGGAGCCGGTGAGCGTGGGTCTCGCG
GTATCATTGCAGCACTGGGGCCAGATGGTAAGCCCTCCCGTATCGTAGTTATCTACACGACGGGGAGTCA
GGCAACTATGGATGAACGAAATAGACAGATCGCTGAGATAGGTGCCTCACTGATTAAGCATTGGTAACTG
TCAGACCAAGTTTACTCATATATACTTTAGATTGATTTAAAACTTCATTTTTAATTTAAAAGGATCTAGG
TGAAGATCCTTTTTGATAATCTCATGACCAAAATCCCTTAACGTGAGTTTTCGTTCCACTGAGCGTCAGA
CCCCGTAGAAAAGATCAAAGGATCTTCTTGAGATCCTTTTTTTCTGCGCGTAATCTGCTGCTTGCAAACA
AAAAAACCACCGCTACCAGCGGTGGTTTGTTTGCCGGATCAAGAGCTACCAACTCTTTTTCCGAAGGTAA
CTGGCTTCAGCAGAGCGCAGATACCAAATACTGTTCTTCTAGTGTAGCCGTAGTTAGGCCACCACTTCAA
GAACTCTGTAGCACCGCCTACATACCTCGCTCTGCTAATCCTGTTACCAGTGGCTGCTGCCAGTGGCGAT
AAGTCGTGTCTTACCGGGTTGGACTCAAGACGATAGTTACCGGATAAGGCGCAGCGGTCGGGCTGAACGG
GGGGTTCGTGCACACAGCCCAGCTTGGAGCGAACGACCTACACCGAACTGAGATACCTACAGCGTGAGCT
ATGAGAAAGCGCCACGCTTCCCGAAGGGAGAAAGGCGGACAGGTATCCGGTAAGCGGCAGGGTCGGAACA
GGAGAGCGCACGAGGGAGCTTCCAGGGGGAAACGCCTGGTATCTTTATAGTCCTGTCGGGTTTCGCCACC
TCTGACTTGAGCGTCGATTTTTGTGATGCTCGTCAGGGGGGCGGAGCCTATGGAAAAACGCCAGCAACGC
GGCCTTTTTACGGTTCCTGGCCTTTTGCTGGCCTTTTGCTCACATGTTCTTTCCTGCGTTATCCCCTGAT
TCTGTGGATAACCGTATTACCGCCTTTGAGTGAGCTGATACCGCTCGCCGCAGCCGAACGACCGAGCGCA
GCGAGTCAGTGAGCGAGGAAGCGGAAGAGCGCCCAATACGCAAACCGCCTCTCCCCGCGCGTTGGCCGAT
TCATTAATGCAGCTGGCACGACAGGTTTCCCGACTGGAAAGCGGGCAGTGAGCGCAACGCAATTAATGTG
AGTTAGCTCACTCATTAGGCACCCCAGGCTTTACACTTTATGCTTCCGGCTCGTATGTTGTGTGGAATTG
TGAGCGGATAACAATTTCACACAGGAAACAGCTATGACCATGATTACGCCAAGCGCGCAATTAACCCTCA
CTAAAGGGAACAAAAGCTGGAGCTGCAAGCTTAATGTAGTCTTATGCAATACTCTTGTAGTCTTGCAACA
TGGTAACGATGAGTTAGCAACATGCCTTACAAGGAGAGAAAAAGCACCGTGCATGCCGATTGGTGGAAGT
AAGGTGGTACGATCGTGCCTTATTAGGAAGGCAACAGACGGGTCTGACATGGATTGGACGAACCACTGAA
TTGCCGCATTGCAGAGATATTGTATTTAAGTGCCTAGCTCGATACATAAACGGGTCTCTCTGGTTAGACC
AGATCTGAGCCTGGGAGCTCTCTGGCTAACTAGGGAACCCACTGCTTAAGCCTCAATAAAGCTTGCCTTG
AGTGCTTCAAGTAGTGTGTGCCCGTCTGTTGTGTGACTCTGGTAACTAGAGATCCCTCAGACCCTTTTAG
TCAGTGTGGAAAATCTCTAGCAGTGGCGCCCGAACAGGGACTTGAAAGCGAAAGGGAAACCAGAGGAGCT
CTCTCGACGCAGGACTCGGCTTGCTGAAGCGCGCACGGCAAGAGGCGAGGGGCGGCGACTGGTGAGTACG
CCAAAAATTTTGACTAGCGGAGGCTAGAAGGAGAGAGATGGGTGCGAGAGCGTCAGTATTAAGCGGGGGA
GAATTAGATCGCGATGGGAAAAAATTCGGTTAAGGCCAGGGGGAAAGAAAAAATATAAATTAAAACATAT
AGTATGGGCAAGCAGGGAGCTAGAACGATTCGCAGTTAATCCTGGCCTGTTAGAAACATCAGAAGGCTGT
AGACAAATACTGGGACAGCTACAACCATCCCTTCAGACAGGATCAGAAGAACTTAGATCATTATATAATA
CAGTAGCAACCCTCTATTGTGTGCATCAAAGGATAGAGATAAAAGACACCAAGGAAGCTTTAGACAAGAT
AGAGGAAGAGCAAAACAAAAGTAAGACCACCGCACAGCAAGCGGCCGCTGATCTTCAGACCTGGAGGAGG
AGATATGAGGGACAATTGGAGAAGTGAATTATATAAATATAAAGTAGTAAAAATTGAACCATTAGGAGTA
GCACCCACCAAGGCAAAGAGAAGAGTGGTGCAGAGAGAAAAAAGAGCAGTGGGAATAGGAGCTTTGTTCC
TTGGGTTCTTGGGAGCAGCAGGAAGCACTATGGGCGCAGCGTCAATGACGCTGACGGTACAGGCCAGACA
ATTATTGTCTGGTATAGTGCAGCAGCAGAACAATTTGCTGAGGGCTATTGAGGCGCAACAGCATCTGTTG
CAACTCACAGTCTGGGGCATCAAGCAGCTCCAGGCAAGAATCCTGGCTGTGGAAAGATACCTAAAGGATC
AACAGCTCCTGGGGATTTGGGGTTGCTCTGGAAAACTCATTTGCACCACTGCTGTGCCTTGGAATGCTAG
TTGGAGTAATAAATCTCTGGAACAGATTTGGAATCACACGACCTGGATGGAGTGGGACAGAGAAATTAAC
AATTACACAAGCTTAATACACTCCTTAATTGAAGAATCGCAAAACCAGCAAGAAAAGAATGAACAAGAAT
TATTGGAATTAGATAAATGGGCAAGTTTGTGGAATTGGTTTAACATAACAAATTGGCTGTGGTATATAAA
ATTATTCATAATGATAGTAGGAGGCTTGGTAGGTTTAAGAATAGTTTTTGCTGTACTTTCTATAGTGAAT
AGAGTTAGGCAGGGATATTCACCATTATCGTTTCAGACCCACCTCCCAACCCCGAGGGGACCCAGAGAGG
GCCTATTTCCCATGATTCCTTCATATTTGCATATACGATACAAGGCTGTTAGAGAGATAATTAGAATTAA
TTTGACTGTAAACACAAAGATATTAGTACAAAATACGTGACGTAGAAAGTAATAATTTCTTGGGTAGTTT
GCAGTTTTAAAATTATGTTTTAAAATGGACTATCATATGCTTACCGTAACTTGAAAGTATTTCGATTTCT
TGGCTTTATATATCTTGTGGAAAGGACGAAACACCGCTGCAGGATAGCATGGACACGTTTTAGAGCTAGA
AATAGCAAGTTAAAATAAGGCTAGTCCGTTATCAACTTGAAAAAGTGGCACCGAGTCGGTGCTTTTTTAA
GCTTGGCGTAACTAGATCTTGAGACAAATGGCAGTATTCATCCACAATTTTAAAAGAAAAGGGGGGATTG
GGGGGTACAGTGCAGGGGAAAGAATAGTAGACATAATAGCAACAGACATACAAACTAAAGAATTACAAAA
ACAAATTACAAAAATTCAAAATTTTCGGGTTTATTACAGGGACAGCAGAGATCCACTTTGGCGCCGGCTC
GAGGGGG
