>Addgene plasmid #75781 | HK3 gRNA (BRDN0001149028) | depositor partial sequence | sequence record 143241 | Target Sequence
CTGCAGGATAGCATGGACAC
