>Addgene plasmid #75781 | HK3 gRNA (BRDN0001149028) | addgene partial sequence | sequence record 184553 | hU6-F
ACGTGACGTAGAAAGTAATAATTTCTTGGGTAGTTTGCAGTTTTAAAATTATGTTTTAAAATGGACTATC
ATATGCTTACCGTAACTTGAAAGTATTTCGATTTCTTGGCTTTATATATCTTGTGGAAAGGACGAAACAC
CGCTGCAGGATAGCATGGACACGTTTTAGAGCTAGAAATAGCAAGTTAAAATAAGGCTAGTCCGTTATCA
ACTTGAAAAAGTGGCACCGAGTCGGTGCTTTTTTAAGCTTGGCGTAACTAGATCTTGAGACAAATGGCAG
TATTCATCCACAATTTTAAAAGAAAAGGGGGGATTGGGGGGTACAGTGCAGGGGAAAGAATAGTAGACAT
AATAGCAACAGACATACAAACTAAAGAATTACAAAAACAAATTACAAAAATTCAAAATTTTCGGGTTTAT
TACAGGGACAGCAGAGATCCACTTTGGCGCCGGCTCGAGGGGGCCCGGGTGCAAAGATGGATAAAGTTTT
AAACAGAGAGGAATCTTTGCAGCTAATGGACCTTCTAGGTCTTGAAAGGAGTGGGAATTGGCTCCGGTGC
CCGTCAGTGG
